>Addgene plasmid #74609 | pET28a-Hook3 aa 1-239 | depositor full sequence | sequence record 141333 | pET28a-Hook3 aa 1-239 sequence 6915 bps
CCAGCAGCATCCTGCGATGCAGATCCGGAACATAATGGTGCAGGGCGCTGACTTCCGCGTTTCCAGACTT
TACGAAACACGGAAACCGAAGACCATTCATGTTGTTGCTCAGGTCGCAGACGTTTTGCAGCAGCAGTCGC
TTCACGTTCGCTCGCGTATCGGTGATTCATTCTGCTAACCAGTAAGGCAACCCCGCCAGCCTAGCCGGGT
CCTCAACGACAGGAGCACGATCATGCGCACCCGTGGGGCCGCCATGCCGGCGATAATGGCCTGCTTCTCG
CCGAAACGTTTGGTGGCGGGACCAGTGACGAAGGCTTGAGCGAGGGCGTGCAAGATTCCGAATACCGCAA
GCGACAGGCCGATCATCGTCGCGCTCCAGCGAAAGCGGTCCTCGCCGAAAATGACCCAGAGCGCTGCCGG
CACCTGTCCTACGAGTTGCATGATAAAGAAGACAGTCATAAGTGCGGCGACGATAGTCATGCCCCGCGCC
CACCGGAAGGAGCTGACTGGGTTGAAGGCTCTCAAGGGCATCGGTCGAGATCCCGGTGCCTAATGAGTGA
GCTAACTTACATTAATTGCGTTGCGCTCACTGCCCGCTTTCCAGTCGGGAAACCTGTCGTGCCAGCTGCA
TTAATGAATCGGCCAACGCGCGGGGAGAGGCGGTTTGCGTATTGGGCGCCAGGGTGGTTTTTCTTTTCAC
CAGTGAGACGGGCAACAGCTGATTGCCCTTCACCGCCTGGCCCTGAGAGAGTTGCAGCAAGCGGTCCACG
CTGGTTTGCCCCAGCAGGCGAAAATCCTGTTTGATGGTGGTTAACGGCGGGATATAACATGAGCTGTCTT
CGGTATCGTCGTATCCCACTACCGAGATATCCGCACCAACGCGCAGCCCGGACTCGGTAATGGCGCGCAT
TGCGCCCAGCGCCATCTGATCGTTGGCAACCAGCATCGCAGTGGGAACGATGCCCTCATTCAGCATTTGC
ATGGTTTGTTGAAAACCGGACATGGCACTCCAGTCGCCTTCCCGTTCCGCTATCGGCTGAATTTGATTGC
GAGTGAGATATTTATGCCAGCCAGCCAGACGCAGACGCGCCGAGACAGAACTTAATGGGCCCGCTAACAG
CGCGATTTGCTGGTGACCCAATGCGACCAGATGCTCCACGCCCAGTCGCGTACCGTCTTCATGGGAGAAA
ATAATACTGTTGATGGGTGTCTGGTCAGAGACATCAAGAAATAACGCCGGAACATTAGTGCAGGCAGCTT
CCACAGCAATGGCATCCTGGTCATCCAGCGGATAGTTAATGATCAGCCCACTGACGCGTTGCGCGAGAAG
ATTGTGCACCGCCGCTTTACAGGCTTCGACGCCGCTTCGTTCTACCATCGACACCACCACGCTGGCACCC
AGTTGATCGGCGCGAGATTTAATCGCCGCGACAATTTGCGACGGCGCGTGCAGGGCCAGACTGGAGGTGG
CAACGCCAATCAGCAACGACTGTTTGCCCGCCAGTTGTTGTGCCACGCGGTTGGGAATGTAATTCAGCTC
CGCCATCGCCGCTTCCACTTTTTCCCGCGTTTTCGCAGAAACGTGGCTGGCCTGGTTCACCACGCGGGAA
ACGGTCTGATAAGAGACACCGGCATACTCTGCGACATCGTATAACGTTACTGGTTTCACATTCACCACCC
TGAATTGACTCTCTTCCGGGCGCTATCATGCCATACCGCGAAAGGTTTTGCGCCATTCGATGGTGTCCGG
GATCTCGACGCTCTCCCTTATGCGACTCCTGCATTAGGAAGCAGCCCAGTAGTAGGTTGAGGCCGTTGAG
CACCGCCGCCGCAAGGAATGGTGCATGCAAGGAGATGGCGCCCAACAGTCCCCCGGCCACGGGGCCTGCC
ACCATACCCACGCCGAAACAAGCGCTCATGAGCCCGAAGTGGCGAGCCCGATCTTCCCCATCGGTGATGT
CGGCGATATAGGCGCCAGCAACCGCACCTGTGGCGCCGGTGATGCCGGCCACGATGCGTCCGGCGTAGAG
GATCGAGATCTCGATCCCGCGAAATTAATACGACTCACTATAGGGGAATTGTGAGCGGATAACAATTCCC
CTCTAGAAATAATTTTGTTTAACTTTAAGAAGGAGATATACATGGGCAGCAGCCATCATCATCATCATCA
CAGCAGCGGCCTGGTGCCGCGCGGCAGCCATATGGCTAGCATGACTGGTGGACAGCAAATGGGTCGCGGA
TCCGAATTCTGGAGTCATCCACAATTTGAGAAGGGCGGCGGCAGTGGCGGCGGCAGTGGCGGCAGTGCCT
GGAGCCACCCGCAGTTCGAAAAAGGCAGTATGAGCAAAGGAGAAGAACTTTTCACTGGAGTTGTCCCAAT
TCTTGTTGAATTAGATGGTGATGTTAATGGGCACAAATTTTCTGTCCGTGGAGAGGGTGAAGGTGATGCT
ACAAACGGAAAACTCACCCTTAAATTTATTTGCACTACTGGAAAACTACCTGTTCCGTGGCCAACACTTG
TCACTACTCTGACCTATGGTGTTCAATGCTTTTCCCGTTATCCGGATCACATGAAACGGCATGACTTTTT
CAAGAGTGCCATGCCCGAAGGTTATGTACAGGAACGCACTATATCTTTCAAAGATGACGGGACCTACAAG
ACGCGTGCTGAAGTCAAGTTTGAAGGTGATACCCTTGTTAATCGTATCGAGTTAAAGGGTATTGATTTTA
AAGAAGATGGAAACATTCTTGGACACAAACTCGAATACAACTTTAACTCACACAATGTATACATCACGGC
AGACAAACAAAAGAATGGAATCAAAGCTAACTTCAAAATTCGCCACAACGTTGAAGATGGTTCCGTTCAA
CTAGCAGACCATTATCAACAAAATACTCCAATTGGCGATGGCCCTGTCCTTTTACCAGACAACCATTACC
TGTCGACACAATCTGTCCTTTCGAAAGATCCCAACGAAAAGCGTGACCACATGGTCCTTCTTGAGTTTGT
AACTGCTGCTGGGATTACACATGGCATGGATGAGCTCTACAAAGGATCCGAAAATCTGTATTTTCAGGGG
GGTGGAGGTGGTACCATGTTCAGCGTAGAGTCGCTGGAGCGGGCGGAGCTGTGCGAGAGCCTCCTCACTT
GGATCCAGACATTTAATGTGGATGCACCATGCCAGACCGTGGAAGATTTAACGAATGGGGTTGTGATGGC
CCAGGTTCTTCAAAAGATAGATCCTGCATATTTTGATGAAAATTGGCTAAACAGAATCAAAACTGAAGTA
GGAGATAATTGGAGGCTAAAGATAAGCAATTTAAAGAAAATTTTAAAAGGAATCTTGGATTATAATCATG
AGATTTTAGGACAGCAAATTAATGACTTTACCCTTCCTGATGTGAACCTTATTGGGGAGCATTCTGATGC
AGCAGAGCTTGGAAGGATGCTTCAGCTCATCTTAGGCTGTGCTGTGAACTGTGAACAGAAGCAAGAGTAC
ATCCAAGCCATTATGATGATGGAGGAATCTGTTCAACATGTTGTCATGACAGCCATTCAAGAGCTGATGA
GTAAAGAATCTCCTGTCTCTGCTGGAAATGATGCCTATGTTGACCTTGATCGTCAGCTGAAGAAAACTAC
AGAGGAACTAAATGAAGCTTTGTCAGCAAAGGAAGAAATTGCTCAAAGATGCCATGAACTGGATATGCAG
GTTGCAGCATTGCAGGAAGAGAAAAGTAGTTTGTTGGCAGAGAATCAGGTATTAATGGAAAGACTCAATC
AATCTGATTCTATAGAAGACCCTAACAGTCCATAAGCGGCCGCACTCGAGCACCACCACCACCACCACTG
AGATCCGGCTGCTAACAAAGCCCGAAAGGAAGCTGAGTTGGCTGCTGCCACCGCTGAGCAATAACTAGCA
TAACCCCTTGGGGCCTCTAAACGGGTCTTGAGGGGTTTTTTGCTGAAAGGAGGAACTATATCCGGATTGG
CGAATGGG
[124 nt withheld, positions 3999-4122]
C
[91 nt withheld, positions 4124-4214]
A
[49 nt withheld, positions 4216-4264]
CCTTTGACGTTGGAGTCCACGTTCTTT
[37 nt withheld, positions 4292-4328]
ACCCTATCTCGGTCTATTCTTTTGATTTATAAGGGATTTTGCCGATTTCGGCCTATTGGTTAAAAAATGA
GCTGATTTAACAAAAATTTAACGCGAATTTTAACAAAATATTAACGCTTACAATTTCAGGTGGCACTTTT
CGGGGAAATGTGCGCGGAACCCCTATTTGTTTATTTTTCTAAATACATTCAAATATGTATCCGCTCATGA
ATTAATTCTTAGAAAAACTCATCGAGCATCAAATGAAACTGCAATTTATTCATATCAGGATTATCAATAC
CATATTTTTGAAAAAGCCGTTTCTGTAATGAAGGAGAAAACTCACCGAGGCAGTTCCATAGGATGGCAAG
ATCCTGGTATCGGTCTGCGATTCCGACTCGTCCAACATCAATACAACCTATTAATTTCCCCTCGTCAAAA
ATAAGGTTATCAAGTGAGAAATCACCATGAGTGACGACTGAATCCGGTGAGAATGGCAAAAGTTTATGCA
TTTCTTTCCAGACTTGTTCAACAGGCCAGCCATTACGCTCGTCATCAAAATCACTCGCATCAACCAAACC
GTTATTCATTCGTGATTGCGCCTGAGCGAGACGAAATACGCGATCGCTGTTAAAAGGACAATTACAAACA
GGAATCGAATGCAACCGGCGCAGGAACACTGCCAGCGCATCAACAATATTTTCACCTGAATCAGGATATT
CTTCTAATACCTGGAATGCTGTTTTCCCGGGGATCGCAGTGGTGAGTAACCATGCATCATCAGGAGTACG
GATAAAATGCTTGATGGTCGGAAGAGGCATAAATTCCGTCAGCCAGTTTAGTCTGACCATCTCATCTGTA
ACATCATTGGCAACGCTACCTTTGCCATGTTTCAGAAACAACTCTGGCGCATCGGGCTTCCCATACAATC
GATAGATTGTCGCACCTGATTGCCCGACATTATCGCGAGCCCATTTATACCCATATAAATCAGCATCCAT
GTTGGAATTTAATCGCGGCCTAGAGCAAGACGTTTCCCGTTGAATATGGCTCATAACACCCCTTGTATTA
CTGTTTATGTAAGCAGACAGTTTTATTGTTCATGACCAAAATCCCTTAACGTGAGTTTTCGTTCCACTGA
GCGTCAGACCCCGTAGAAAAGATCAAAGGATCTTCTTGAGATCCTTTTTTTCTGCGCGTAATCTGCTGCT
TGCAAACAAAAAAACCACCGCTACCAGCGGTGGTTTGTTTGCCGGATCAAGAGCTACCAACTCTTTTTCC
GAAGGTAACTGGCTTCAGCAGAGCGCAGATACCAAATACTGTCCTTCTAGTGTAGCCGTAGTTAGGCCAC
CACTTCAAGAACTCTGTAGCACCGCCTACATACCTCGCTCTGCTAATCCTGTTACCAGTGGCTGCTGCCA
GTGGCGATAAGTCGTGTCTTACCGGGTTGGACTCAAGACGATAGTTACCGGATAAGGCGCAGCGGTCGGG
CTGAACGGGGGGTTCGTGCACACAGCCCAGCTTGGAGCGAACGACCTACACCGAACTGAGATACCTACAG
CGTGAGCTATGAGAAAGCGCCACGCTTCCCGAAGGGAGAAAGGCGGACAGGTATCCGGTAAGCGGCAGGG
TCGGAACAGGAGAGCGCACGAGGGAGCTTCCAGGGGGAAACGCCTGGTATCTTTATAGTCCTGTCGGGTT
TCGCCACCTCTGACTTGAGCGTCGATTTTTGTGATGCTCGTCAGGGGGGCGGAGCCTATGGAAAAACGCC
AGCAACGCGGCCTTTTTACGGTTCCTGGCCTTTTGCTGGCCTTTTGCTCACATGTTCTTTCCTGCGTTAT
CCCCTGATTCTGTGGATAACCGTATTACCGCCTTTGAGTGAGCTGATACCGCTCGCCGCAGCCGAACGAC
CGAGCGCAGCGAGTCAGTGAGCGAGGAAGCGGAAGAGCGCCTGATGCGGTATTTTCTCCTTACGCATCTG
TGCGGTATTTCACACCGCATATATGGTGCACTCTCAGTACAATCTGCTCTGATGCCGCATAGTTAAGCCA
GTATACACTCCGCTATCGCTACGTGACTGGGTCATGGCTGCGCCCCGACACCCGCCAACACCCGCTGACG
CGCCCTGACGGGCTTGTCTGCTCCCGGCATCCGCTTACAGACAAGCTGTGACCGTCTCCGGGAGCTGCAT
GTGTCAGAGGTTTTCACCGTCATCACCGAAACGCGCGAGGCAGCTGCGGTAAAGCTCATCAGCGTGGTCG
TGAAGCGATTCACAGATGTCTGCCTGTTCATCCGCGTCCAGCTCGTTGAGTTTCTCCAGAAGCGTTAATG
TCTGGCTTCTGATAAAGCGGGCCATGTTAAGGGCGGTTTTTTCCTGTTTGGTCACTGATGCCTCCGTGTA
AGGGGGATTTCTGTTCATGGGGGTAATGATACCGATGAAACGAGAGAGGATGCTCACGATACGGGTTACT
GATGATGAACATGCCCGGTTACTGGAACGTTGTGAGGGTAAACAACTGGCGGTATGGATGCGGCGGGACC
AGAGAAAAATCACTCAGGGTCAATGCCAGCGCTTCGTTAATACAGATGTAGGTGTTCCACAGGGTAG
Features (pLannotate 1.2.2; 24 found; start..end, strand, type, name):
    247..538     -  CDS            TcR (fragment): tetracycline efflux protein; tet; confers resistance to tetracycline
    553..574     -  protein_bind   CAP binding site: CAP binding activates transcription in the presence of cAMP. E. coli catabolite activator protein
    587..1669    -  CDS            lacI: lac repressor; lacI; The lac repressor binds to the lac operator to inhibit transcription in E. coli. This inhibition can be relieved by adding lactose or isopropyl-β-D-thiogalactopyranoside (IPTG).
   1670..1747    -  promoter       lacI promoter: lacI
   1755..2034    -  CDS            TcR (fragment): tetracycline efflux protein; tet; confers resistance to tetracycline
   2056..2074    +  promoter       T7 promoter: promoter for bacteriophage T7 RNA polymerase
   2075..2099    +  protein_bind   lac operator: The lac repressor binds to the lac operator to inhibit transcription in E. coli. This inhibition can be relieved by adding lactose or isopropyl-β-D-thiogalactopyranoside (IPTG). lac repressor encoded by lacI
   2114..2136    +  RBS            RBS: efficient ribosome binding site from bacteriophage T7 gene 10 (Olins and Rangwala, 1989)
   2154..2170    +  CDS            capTEV™ (fragment): composite tag for in vivo biotinylation, TEV protease cleavage, and 6xHis tagging
   2181..2198    +  CDS            thrombin site: thrombin recognition and cleavage site
   2202..2234    +  CDS            T7 tag (gene 10 leader): leader peptide from bacteriophage T7 gene 10 promotes efficient translation in E. coli
   2310..2332    +  CDS            Strep-Tag II (fragment): peptide that binds Strep-Tactin®, an engineered form of streptavidin
   2340..3053    +  CDS            Superfolder GFP: Superfolder GFP is a basic (constitutively fluorescent) green fluorescent protein published in 2005, derived from Aequorea victoria. It is reported to be a very rapidly-maturing weak dimer.
   3096..3812    +  CDS            HOOK3 (fragment): HOOK3_HUMAN - Experimental evidence at protein level: Swiss-Prot protein existence level 1. (Microbial infection) May serve as a target for the spiC protein from Salmonella typhimurium, which inactivates it, leading to a strong alteration in cellular trafficking. From Homo sapiens (Human).
   3831..3848    +  CDS            9xHis (fragment): 9xHis affinity tag
   3858..3907    +  CDS            SET1 (fragment): solubility-enhancement tag derived from T7 phage gene 10B
   3915..3962    +  terminator     T7 terminator: transcription terminator for bacteriophage T7 RNA polymerase
   3999..4427    +  rep_origin     f1 ori (sequence partly withheld): f1 bacteriophage origin of replication; arrow indicates direction of (+) strand synthesis
   4481..4538    +  promoter       AmpR promoter (fragment): bla
   4547..5362    -  CDS            KanR: aminoglycoside phosphotransferase; aph(3')-Ia; confers resistance to kanamycin in bacteria or G418 (Geneticin®) in eukaryotes
   5484..6072    +  rep_origin     ori: high-copy-number ColE1/pMB1/pBR322/pUC origin of replication
   6258..6400    -  misc_feature   bom: basis of mobility region from pBR322
   6502..6693    -  CDS            rop: Rop protein, which maintains plasmids at low copy number; rop
   6710..175     +  CDS            YPB1_ECOLX (across the origin): Protein predicted: Swiss-Prot protein existence level 4. From Escherichia coli.
