[The description below was written by a language model from this plasmid's Addgene catalogue record and pLannotate feature annotations shown in this document.]
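Description:
pET28a-Hook3 aa 1-239 is a 6,915 bp bacterial expression plasmid built on the pET28a backbone for producing a truncated form of the human dynein cargo adaptor HOOK3 in E. coli. It is propagated through a ColE1/pBR322-type origin accompanied by the bom and rop elements. It also carries an f1 phage origin and is selected with kanamycin through an aminoglycoside phosphotransferase gene. The record notes a cloning strain for maintenance and a DE3 lysogen strain, which supplies T7 RNA polymerase, for protein production.

The expression cassette follows the standard pET arrangement. A T7 promoter is followed by a lac operator and the T7 gene 10 ribosome binding site, the cassette ends at the T7 terminator, and the plasmid-encoded lacI repressor keeps transcription off until IPTG is added. The open reading frame begins with the vector's N-terminal His tag, thrombin cleavage site and T7 tag leader. These are followed by a Strep-tag II and superfolder GFP, fused upstream of the 717 bp insert encoding HOOK3 residues 1-239, which comprise the Hook domain and first coiled coil. The feature table also detects a short His-tag sequence just downstream of the insert, as is typical of pET28a. The record lists only N-terminal tags and does not state whether this C-terminal tag is translated.

The His and Strep tags allow affinity purification, and the GFP provides a fluorescent label on the recombinant fragment. The stated purpose is bacterial expression and purification of this Hook3 fragment, and the associated study concerns how Hook3 assembles and activates dynein-dynactin.
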