Addgene plasmid #74609: pET28a-Hook3 aa 1-239
Purpose: Expresses Hook domain and first coiled coil of Hook3 in bacteria for purification
Depositing lab: Ron Vale. Depositing organization: University of California, San Francisco (UCSF). Publication: Assembly and activation of dynein-dynactin by the cargo adaptor protein Hook3. Schroeder CM, Vale RD. J Cell Biol. 2016 Aug 1;214(3):309-18. doi: 10.1083/jcb.201604002. PubMed 27482052.
Backbone
  Vector backbone: pET28a
  Backbone size w/o insert (bp): 6198
  Total vector size (bp): 6915
  Vector type: Bacterial Expression
Growth in bacteria
  Bacterial resistance: Kanamycin, 50 μg/mL
  Growth temperature: 37°C
  Growth strain: DH5alpha
  Growth instructions: BL21(DE3) for protein production
  Copy number: Unknown
Gene/Insert
  Gene/Insert name: human Hook3 amino acids 1-239 (alt name: HOOK3)
  Species: H. sapiens (human)
  Insert size (bp): 717
  GenBank ID: NM_032410
  Entrez Gene: HOOK3 (a.k.a. HK3)
  Tag / fusion protein: superfolder GFP (N terminal on insert); Strep II (N terminal on insert); 6x His (N terminal on insert)
Terms and licenses: Academic/Nonprofit Terms; Industry Terms: Not Available to Industry
How to cite: pET28a-Hook3 aa 1-239 was a gift from Ron Vale (Addgene plasmid # 74609 ; http://n2t.net/addgene:74609 ; RRID:Addgene_74609)
