>Addgene plasmid #74609 | pET28a-Hook3 aa 1-239 | addgene partial sequence | sequence record 146528 | pBRrevBam 5'-GGTGATGTCGGCGATATAGG-3'
CCTGTGGCGCCGGTGATGCCGGCCACGATGCGTCCGGCGTAGAGGATCGAGATCTCGATCCCGCGAAATT
AATACGACTCACTATAGGGGAATTGTGAGCGGATAACAATTCCCCTCTAGAAATAATTTTGTTTAACTTT
AAGAAGGAGATATACATGGGCAGCAGCCATCATCATCATCATCACAGCAGCGGCCTGGTGCCGCGCGGCA
GCCATATGGCTAGCATGACTGGTGGACAGCAAATGGGTCGCGGATCCGAATTCTGGAGTCATCCACAATT
TGAGAAGGGCGGCGGCAGTGGCGGCGGCAGTGGCGGCAGTGCCTGGAGCCACCCGCAGTTCGAAAAAGGC
AGTATGAGCAAAGGAGAAGAACTTTTCACTGGAGTTGTCCCAATTCTTGTTGAATTAGATGGTGATGTTA
ATGGGCACAAATTTTCTGTCCGTGGAGAGGGTGAAGGTGATGCTACAAACGGAAAACTCACCCTTAAATT
TATTTGCACTACTGGAAAACTACCTGTTCCGTGGCCAACACTTGTCACTACTCTGACCTATGGTGTTCAA
TGCTTTTCCCGTTATCCGGATCACATGAAACGGCATGACTTTTTCAAGAGTGCCATGCCCGAAGGTTATG
TACAGGAACGCACTATATCTTTCAAAGATGACGGGACCTACAAGACGCGTGCTGAAGTCAAGTTTGAAGG
TGATACCCTTGTTAATCGTATCGAGTTAAAGGGTATTGATTTTAAAGAAGATGGAAACATTCTTGGACAC
AAACTCGAATACAACTTTAACTCACACAATGTATACATCACGGCAGACAAACAAAAGAATGGAATCAAAG
CTAACTTCAAAATTCGCCACAACGTTGAAGATGGTTCCGTTCAACTAGCAGACCATTATCAACAAAATAC
TCCAATTGGCGATGGCCCTGTCCTTTTACCAGACAACCATTACCTGTCGACACAATCTGTCCTTTCGAAA
GATCCCAACGAAAAGCGTGACCACATGGTCCTTCTTGAGTTTGTAACTGCTGCTGGGATTACACATGGCA
TGGATGAGCTCTACAA
