>Addgene plasmid #74609 | pET28a-Hook3 aa 1-239 | addgene partial sequence | sequence record 146529 | T7term 5'-GCTAGTTATTGCTCAGCGG-3'
GCTTCCTTTCGGGCTTTGTTAGCAGCCGGATCTCAGTGGTGGTGGTGGTGGTGCTCGAGTGCGGCCGCTT
ATGGACTGTTAGGGTCTTCTATAGAATCAGATTGATTGAGTCTTTCCATTAATACCTGATTCTCTGCCAA
CAAACTACTTTTCTCTTCCTGCAATGCTGCAACCTGCATATCCAGTTCATGGCATCTTTGAGCAATTTCT
TCCTTTGCTGACAAAGCTTCATTTAGTTCCTCTGTAGTTTTCTTCAGCTGACGATCAAGGTCAACATAGG
CATCATTTCCAGCAGAGACAGGAGATTCTTTACTCATCAGCTCTTGAATGGCTGTCATGACAACATGTTG
AACAGATTCCTCCATCATCATAATGGCTTGGATGTACTCTTGCTTCTGTTCACAGTTCACAGCACAGCCT
AAGATGAGCTGAAGCATCCTTCCAAGCTCTGCTGCATCAGAATGCTCCCCAATAAGGTTCACATCAGGAA
GGGTAAAGTCATTAATTTGCTGTCCTAAAATCTCATGATTATAATCCAAGATTCCTTTTAAAATTTTCTT
TAAATTGCTTATCTTTAGCCTCCAATTATCTCCTACTTCAGTTTTGATTCTGTTTAGCCAATTTTCATCA
AAATATGCAGGATCTATCTTTTGAAGAACCTGGGCCATCACAACCCCATTCGTTAAATCTTCCACGGTCT
GGCATGGTGCATCCACATTAAATGTCTGGATCCAAGTGAGGAGGCTCTCGCACAGCTCCGCCCGCTCCAG
CGACTCTACGCTGAACATGGTACCACCTCCACCCCCCTGAAAATACAGATTTTCGGATCCTTTGTAGAGC
TCATCCATGCCATGTGTAATCCCAGCAGCAGTTACAAACTCAAGAAGGACCATGTGGTCACGC
